Addgene plasmid #76612: DGKE gRNA (BRDN0001146815)
Purpose: 3rd generation lentiviral gRNA plasmid targeting human DGKE
Depositing lab: John Doench & David Root. Depositing organization: Broad Institute. Publication: Optimized sgRNA design to maximize activity and minimize off-target effects of CRISPR-Cas9. Doench JG, Fusi N, Sullender M, Hegde M, Vaimberg EW, Donovan KF, Smith I, Tothova Z, Wilen C, Orchard R, Virgin HW, Listgarten J, Root DE. Nat Biotechnol. 2016 Jan 18. doi: 10.1038/nbt.3437. PubMed 26780180.
Backbone
  Vector backbone: lentiGuide-Puro
  Backbone manufacturer: Zhang Lab (Addgene plasmid # 52963)
  Vector type: Mammalian Expression, Lentiviral, CRISPR
  Selectable markers: Puromycin
Growth in bacteria
  Bacterial resistance: Ampicillin, 100 μg/mL
  Growth temperature: 37°C
  Growth strain: DH5alpha
  Copy number: High Copy
Gene/Insert
  Gene/Insert name: DGKE (alt names: DGKE; NM_003647.2)
  gRNA/shRNA sequence: CTATCCAATACATTGGGTTG
  Species: H. sapiens (human)
  Entrez Gene: DGKE (a.k.a. AHUS7, DAGK5, DAGK6, DGK, NPHS7)
  Promoter: hU6
  Cloning method: Unknown
  Sequencing primers: 5′ U6-F; 3′ pS2-R
Terms and licenses: Academic/Nonprofit Terms; Industry Terms: Not Available to Industry
Depositor comments: The gRNA was designed to target the following Genbank reference sequence(s): NM_003647.2. Note that this plasmid does NOT contain Cas9. It should be used in conjunction with lentiCas9-Blast (Addgene #52962) or otherwise with cell lines already expressing Cas9. Browse the full kinome gRNA library at http://www.addgene.org/pooled-library/broadgpp-human-kinome/ or visit http://www.broadinstitute.org/rnai/public/ for detailed protocols and information.
How to cite: DGKE gRNA (BRDN0001146815) was a gift from John Doench & David Root (Addgene plasmid # 76612 ; http://n2t.net/addgene:76612 ; RRID:Addgene_76612)
