[The description below was written by a language model from this plasmid's Addgene catalogue record and pLannotate feature annotations shown in this document.]
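Description:
DGKE gRNA (BRDN0001146815) is a third-generation lentiviral CRISPR guide plasmid built on the lentiGuide-Puro backbone and designed to deliver a single guide RNA against human DGKE (diacylglycerol kinase epsilon, designed against the reference transcript NM_003647.2). It is maintained in E. coli as a high-copy plasmid through a ColE1/pUC-type origin with ampicillin resistance (β-lactamase). The annotated 8.3 kb sequence also carries an f1 origin, an SV40 origin and poly(A) signal, and residual lac and T7/T3 cloning-vector elements outside the viral cassette.

The transfer cassette is driven by an RSV promoter fused to a truncated HIV-1 5' LTR, which makes genomic RNA production Tat-independent. This is followed by the Ψ packaging signal with a partial gag fragment and the Rev response element for Rev-dependent nuclear export. A human U6 RNA polymerase III promoter then expresses the DGKE-targeting spacer joined to the Streptococcus pyogenes Cas9 gRNA scaffold. Next comes the cPPT/CTS, which aids nuclear import of the provirus. Downstream, the EF-1α core promoter with its intron A drives puromycin N-acetyltransferase for selection of transduced mammalian cells. A WPRE enhances transcript expression, and a ΔU3 self-inactivating 3' LTR closes the cassette.

The plasmid does not encode Cas9, so it must be paired with a separate Cas9 vector such as lentiCas9-Blast or used in cells that already express Cas9. It belongs to a human kinome gRNA collection built with optimized sgRNA design rules and is intended for Cas9-mediated targeting of DGKE in human cells.
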