Features (pLannotate 1.2.2; 29 found; start..end, strand, type, name):
     14..80      +  CDS            small t antigen (fragment): SV40 (simian virus 40) small t antigen
    106..317     +  promoter       EF-1α core promoter: core promoter for human elongation factor EF-1α
    318..1256    +  intron         EF-1α intron A: intron upstream of the start codon of human EF-1α
   1278..1877    +  CDS            PuroR (fragment): puromycin N-acetyltransferase; pac from Streptomyces; confers resistance to puromycin
   1893..2481    +  misc_feature   WPRE: woodchuck hepatitis virus posttranscriptional regulatory element
   2532..2551    +  misc_feature   cPPT/CTS (fragment): central polypurine tract and central termination sequence of HIV-1
   2553..2786    +  LTR            3' LTR (ΔU3): self-inactivating 3' long terminal repeat (LTR) from HIV-1
   2864..2985    +  polyA_signal   SV40 poly(A) signal: SV40 polyadenylation signal
   3025..3160    +  rep_origin     SV40 ori: SV40 origin of replication
   3181..3199    -  promoter       T7 promoter: promoter for bacteriophage T7 RNA polymerase
   3207..3362    +  CDS            lacZα (fragment): LacZα fragment of β-galactosidase; lacZ fragment
   3367..3795    +  rep_origin     f1 ori (sequence partly withheld): f1 bacteriophage origin of replication; arrow indicates direction of (+) strand synthesis
   3848..3952    +  promoter       AmpR promoter: bla
   3953..4813    +  CDS            AmpR: β-lactamase; bla; confers resistance to ampicillin, carbenicillin, and related antibiotics
   4984..5572    +  rep_origin     ori: high-copy-number ColE1/pMB1/pBR322/pUC origin of replication
   5755..5847    +  CDS            lacI (fragment): lac repressor; lacI; The lac repressor binds to the lac operator to inhibit transcription in E. coli. This inhibition can be relieved by adding lactose or isopropyl-β-D-thiogalactopyranoside (IPTG).
   5860..5881    +  protein_bind   CAP binding site: CAP binding activates transcription in the presence of cAMP. E. coli catabolite activator protein
   5896..5926    +  promoter       lac promoter: promoter for the E. coli lac operon
   5934..5950    +  protein_bind   lac operator: The lac repressor binds to the lac operator to inhibit transcription in E. coli. This inhibition can be relieved by adding lactose or isopropyl-β-D-thiogalactopyranoside (IPTG). lac repressor encoded by lacI
   5995..6013    +  promoter       T3 promoter: promoter for bacteriophage T3 RNA polymerase
   6041..6267    +  promoter       RSV promoter: Rous sarcoma virus enhancer/promoter
   6268..6448    +  LTR            5' LTR (truncated): truncated 5' long terminal repeat (LTR) from HIV-1
   6495..6620    +  misc_feature   HIV-1 Ψ: packaging signal of human immunodeficiency virus type 1
   6604..6967    +  CDS            HIV-1 gag (fragment): gag protein from human immunodeficiency virus 1; gag
   7113..7346    +  misc_feature   RRE: The Rev response element (RRE) of HIV-1 allows for Rev-dependent mRNA export from the nucleus to the cytoplasm.
   7723..7749    +  CDS            Rev (fragment): human immunodeficiency virus 1 (HIV-1) Rev protein; rev; enhances nuclear export of unspliced and incompletely spliced viral mRNAs
   7753..7993    +  promoter       U6 promoter: RNA polymerase III promoter for human U6 snRNA
   8023..8098    +  misc_RNA       gRNA scaffold: guide RNA scaffold for the Streptococcus pyogenes CRISPR/Cas9 system
   8154..8271    +  misc_feature   cPPT/CTS: central polypurine tract and central termination sequence of HIV-1
>Addgene plasmid #76612 | DGKE gRNA (BRDN0001146815) | addgene full sequence | sequence record 186170 | Addgene Assembled Sequence
CCCGGGTGCAAAGATGGATAAAGTTTTAAACAGAGAGGAATCTTTGCAGCTAATGGACCTTCTAGGTCTT
GAAAGGAGTGGGAATTGGCTCCGGTGCCCGTCAGTGGGCAGAGCGCACATCGCCCACAGTCCCCGAGAAG
TTGGGGGGAGGGGTCGGCAATTGATCCGGTGCCTAGAGAAGGTGGCGCGGGGTAAACTGGGAAAGTGATG
TCGTGTACTGGCTCCGCCTTTTTCCCGAGGGTGGGGGAGAACCGTATATAAGTGCAGTAGTCGCCGTGAA
CGTTCTTTTTCGCAACGGGTTTGCCGCCAGAACACAGGTAAGTGCCGTGTGTGGTTCCCGCGGGCCTGGC
CTCTTTACGGGTTATGGCCCTTGCGTGCCTTGAATTACTTCCACCTGGCTGCAGTACGTGATTCTTGATC
CCGAGCTTCGGGTTGGAAGTGGGTGGGAGAGTTCGAGGCCTTGCGCTTAAGGAGCCCCTTCGCCTCGTGC
TTGAGTTGAGGCCTGGCCTGGGCGCTGGGGCCGCCGCGTGCGAATCTGGTGGCACCTTCGCGCCTGTCTC
GCTGCTTTCGATAAGTCTCTAGCCATTTAAAATTTTTGATGACCTGCTGCGACGCTTTTTTTCTGGCAAG
ATAGTCTTGTAAATGCGGGCCAAGATCTGCACACTGGTATTTCGGTTTTTGGGGCCGCGGGCGGCGACGG
GGCCCGTGCGTCCCAGCGCACATGTTCGGCGAGGCGGGGCCTGCGAGCGCGGCCACCGAGAATCGGACGG
GGGTAGTCTCAAGCTGGCCGGCCTGCTCTGGTGCCTGGCCTCGCGCCGCCGTGTATCGCCCCGCCCTGGG
CGGCAAGGCTGGCCCGGTCGGCACCAGTTGCGTGAGCGGAAAGATGGCCGCTTCCCGGCCCTGCTGCAGG
GAGCTCAAAATGGAGGACGCGGCGCTCGGGAGAGCGGGCGGGTGAGTCACCCACACAAAGGAAAAGGGCC
TTTCCGTCCTCAGCCGTCGCTTCATGTGACTCCACGGAGTACCGGGCGCCGTCCAGGCACCTCGATTAGT
TCTCGAGCTTTTGGAGTACGTCGTCTTTAGGTTGGGGGGAGGGGTTTTATGCGATGGAGTTTCCCCACAC
TGAGTGGGTGGAGACTGAAGTTAGGCCAGCTTGGCACTTGATGTAATTCTCCTTGGAATTTGCCCTTTTT
GAGTTTGGATCTTGGTTCATTCTCAAGCCTCAGACAGTGGTTCAAAGTTTTTTTCTTCCATTTCAGGTGT
CGTGACGTACGGCCACCATGACCGAGTACAAGCCCACGGTGCGCCTCGCCACCCGCGACGACGTCCCCAG
GGCCGTACGCACCCTCGCCGCCGCGTTCGCCGACTACCCCGCCACGCGCCACACCGTCGATCCGGACCGC
CACATCGAGCGGGTCACCGAGCTGCAAGAACTCTTCCTCACGCGCGTCGGGCTCGACATCGGCAAGGTGT
GGGTCGCGGACGACGGCGCCGCCGTGGCGGTCTGGACCACGCCGGAGAGCGTCGAAGCGGGGGCGGTGTT
CGCCGAGATCGGCCCGCGCATGGCCGAGTTGAGCGGTTCCCGGCTGGCCGCGCAGCAACAGATGGAAGGC
CTCCTGGCGCCGCACCGGCCCAAGGAGCCCGCGTGGTTCCTGGCCACCGTCGGAGTCTCGCCCGACCACC
AGGGCAAGGGTCTGGGCAGCGCCGTCGTGCTCCCCGGAGTGGAGGCGGCCGAGCGCGCCGGGGTGCCCGC
CTTCCTGGAGACCTCCGCGCCCCGCAACCTCCCCTTCTACGAGCGGCTCGGCTTCACCGTCACCGCCGAC
GTCGAGGTGCCCGAAGGACCGCGCACCTGGTGCATGACCCGCAAGCCCGGTGCCTGAACGCGTTAAGTCG
ACAATCAACCTCTGGATTACAAAATTTGTGAAAGATTGACTGGTATTCTTAACTATGTTGCTCCTTTTAC
GCTATGTGGATACGCTGCTTTAATGCCTTTGTATCATGCTATTGCTTCCCGTATGGCTTTCATTTTCTCC
TCCTTGTATAAATCCTGGTTGCTGTCTCTTTATGAGGAGTTGTGGCCCGTTGTCAGGCAACGTGGCGTGG
TGTGCACTGTGTTTGCTGACGCAACCCCCACTGGTTGGGGCATTGCCACCACCTGTCAGCTCCTTTCCGG
GACTTTCGCTTTCCCCCTCCCTATTGCCACGGCGGAACTCATCGCCGCCTGCCTTGCCCGCTGCTGGACA
GGGGCTCGGCTGTTGGGCACTGACAATTCCGTGGTGTTGTCGGGGAAATCATCGTCCTTTCCTTGGCTGC
TCGCCTGTGTTGCCACCTGGATTCTGCGCGGGACGTCCTTCTGCTACGTCCCTTCGGCCCTCAATCCAGC
GGACCTTCCTTCCCGCGGCCTGCTGCCGGCTCTGCGGCCTCTTCCGCGTCTTCGCCTTCGCCCTCAGACG
AGTCGGATCTCCCTTTGGGCCGCCTCCCCGCGTCGACTTTAAGACCAATGACTTACAAGGCAGCTGTAGA
TCTTAGCCACTTTTTAAAAGAAAAGGGGGGACTGGAAGGGCTAATTCACTCCCAACGAAGACAAGATCTG
CTTTTTGCTTGTACTGGGTCTCTCTGGTTAGACCAGATCTGAGCCTGGGAGCTCTCTGGCTAACTAGGGA
ACCCACTGCTTAAGCCTCAATAAAGCTTGCCTTGAGTGCTTCAAGTAGTGTGTGCCCGTCTGTTGTGTGA
CTCTGGTAACTAGAGATCCCTCAGACCCTTTTAGTCAGTGTGGAAAATCTCTAGCAGTACGTATAGTAGT
TCATGTCATCTTATTATTCAGTATTTATAACTTGCAAAGAAATGAATATCAGAGAGTGAGAGGAACTTGT
TTATTGCAGCTTATAATGGTTACAAATAAAGCAATAGCATCACAAATTTCACAAATAAAGCATTTTTTTC
ACTGCATTCTAGTTGTGGTTTGTCCAAACTCATCAATGTATCTTATCATGTCTGGCTCTAGCTATCCCGC
CCCTAACTCCGCCCATCCCGCCCCTAACTCCGCCCAGTTCCGCCCATTCTCCGCCCCATGGCTGACTAAT
TTTTTTTATTTATGCAGAGGCCGAGGCCGCCTCGGCCTCTGAGCTATTCCAGAAGTAGTGAGGAGGCTTT
TTTGGAGGCCTAGGGACGTACCCAATTCGCCCTATAGTGAGTCGTATTACGCGCGCTCACTGGCCGTCGT
TTTACAACGTCGTGACTGGGAAAACCCTGGCGTTACCCAACTTAATCGCCTTGCAGCACATCCCCCTTTC
GCCAGCTGGCGTAATAGCGAAGAGGCCCGCACCGATCGCCCTTCCCAACAGTTGCGCAGCCTGAATGGCG
AATGGG
[124 nt withheld, positions 3367-3490]
C
[91 nt withheld, positions 3492-3582]
A
[49 nt withheld, positions 3584-3632]
CCTTTGACGTTGGAGTCCACGTTCTTT
[37 nt withheld, positions 3660-3696]
ACCCTATCTCGGTCTATTCTTTTGATTTATAAGGGATTTTGCCGATTTCGGCCTATTGGTTAAAAAATGA
GCTGATTTAACAAAAATTTAACGCGAATTTTAACAAAATATTAACGCTTACAATTTAGGTGGCACTTTTC
GGGGAAATGTGCGCGGAACCCCTATTTGTTTATTTTTCTAAATACATTCAAATATGTATCCGCTCATGAG
ACAATAACCCTGATAAATGCTTCAATAATATTGAAAAAGGAAGAGTATGAGTATTCAACATTTCCGTGTC
GCCCTTATTCCCTTTTTTGCGGCATTTTGCCTTCCTGTTTTTGCTCACCCAGAAACGCTGGTGAAAGTAA
AAGATGCTGAAGATCAGTTGGGTGCACGAGTGGGTTACATCGAACTGGATCTCAACAGCGGTAAGATCCT
TGAGAGTTTTCGCCCCGAAGAACGTTTTCCAATGATGAGCACTTTTAAAGTTCTGCTATGTGGCGCGGTA
TTATCCCGTATTGACGCCGGGCAAGAGCAACTCGGTCGCCGCATACACTATTCTCAGAATGACTTGGTTG
AGTACTCACCAGTCACAGAAAAGCATCTTACGGATGGCATGACAGTAAGAGAATTATGCAGTGCTGCCAT
AACCATGAGTGATAACACTGCGGCCAACTTACTTCTGACAACGATCGGAGGACCGAAGGAGCTAACCGCT
TTTTTGCACAACATGGGGGATCATGTAACTCGCCTTGATCGTTGGGAACCGGAGCTGAATGAAGCCATAC
CAAACGACGAGCGTGACACCACGATGCCTGTAGCAATGGCAACAACGTTGCGCAAACTATTAACTGGCGA
ACTACTTACTCTAGCTTCCCGGCAACAATTAATAGACTGGATGGAGGCGGATAAAGTTGCAGGACCACTT
CTGCGCTCGGCCCTTCCGGCTGGCTGGTTTATTGCTGATAAATCTGGAGCCGGTGAGCGTGGGTCTCGCG
GTATCATTGCAGCACTGGGGCCAGATGGTAAGCCCTCCCGTATCGTAGTTATCTACACGACGGGGAGTCA
GGCAACTATGGATGAACGAAATAGACAGATCGCTGAGATAGGTGCCTCACTGATTAAGCATTGGTAACTG
TCAGACCAAGTTTACTCATATATACTTTAGATTGATTTAAAACTTCATTTTTAATTTAAAAGGATCTAGG
TGAAGATCCTTTTTGATAATCTCATGACCAAAATCCCTTAACGTGAGTTTTCGTTCCACTGAGCGTCAGA
CCCCGTAGAAAAGATCAAAGGATCTTCTTGAGATCCTTTTTTTCTGCGCGTAATCTGCTGCTTGCAAACA
AAAAAACCACCGCTACCAGCGGTGGTTTGTTTGCCGGATCAAGAGCTACCAACTCTTTTTCCGAAGGTAA
CTGGCTTCAGCAGAGCGCAGATACCAAATACTGTTCTTCTAGTGTAGCCGTAGTTAGGCCACCACTTCAA
GAACTCTGTAGCACCGCCTACATACCTCGCTCTGCTAATCCTGTTACCAGTGGCTGCTGCCAGTGGCGAT
AAGTCGTGTCTTACCGGGTTGGACTCAAGACGATAGTTACCGGATAAGGCGCAGCGGTCGGGCTGAACGG
GGGGTTCGTGCACACAGCCCAGCTTGGAGCGAACGACCTACACCGAACTGAGATACCTACAGCGTGAGCT
ATGAGAAAGCGCCACGCTTCCCGAAGGGAGAAAGGCGGACAGGTATCCGGTAAGCGGCAGGGTCGGAACA
GGAGAGCGCACGAGGGAGCTTCCAGGGGGAAACGCCTGGTATCTTTATAGTCCTGTCGGGTTTCGCCACC
TCTGACTTGAGCGTCGATTTTTGTGATGCTCGTCAGGGGGGCGGAGCCTATGGAAAAACGCCAGCAACGC
GGCCTTTTTACGGTTCCTGGCCTTTTGCTGGCCTTTTGCTCACATGTTCTTTCCTGCGTTATCCCCTGAT
TCTGTGGATAACCGTATTACCGCCTTTGAGTGAGCTGATACCGCTCGCCGCAGCCGAACGACCGAGCGCA
GCGAGTCAGTGAGCGAGGAAGCGGAAGAGCGCCCAATACGCAAACCGCCTCTCCCCGCGCGTTGGCCGAT
TCATTAATGCAGCTGGCACGACAGGTTTCCCGACTGGAAAGCGGGCAGTGAGCGCAACGCAATTAATGTG
AGTTAGCTCACTCATTAGGCACCCCAGGCTTTACACTTTATGCTTCCGGCTCGTATGTTGTGTGGAATTG
TGAGCGGATAACAATTTCACACAGGAAACAGCTATGACCATGATTACGCCAAGCGCGCAATTAACCCTCA
CTAAAGGGAACAAAAGCTGGAGCTGCAAGCTTAATGTAGTCTTATGCAATACTCTTGTAGTCTTGCAACA
TGGTAACGATGAGTTAGCAACATGCCTTACAAGGAGAGAAAAAGCACCGTGCATGCCGATTGGTGGAAGT
AAGGTGGTACGATCGTGCCTTATTAGGAAGGCAACAGACGGGTCTGACATGGATTGGACGAACCACTGAA
TTGCCGCATTGCAGAGATATTGTATTTAAGTGCCTAGCTCGATACATAAACGGGTCTCTCTGGTTAGACC
AGATCTGAGCCTGGGAGCTCTCTGGCTAACTAGGGAACCCACTGCTTAAGCCTCAATAAAGCTTGCCTTG
AGTGCTTCAAGTAGTGTGTGCCCGTCTGTTGTGTGACTCTGGTAACTAGAGATCCCTCAGACCCTTTTAG
TCAGTGTGGAAAATCTCTAGCAGTGGCGCCCGAACAGGGACTTGAAAGCGAAAGGGAAACCAGAGGAGCT
CTCTCGACGCAGGACTCGGCTTGCTGAAGCGCGCACGGCAAGAGGCGAGGGGCGGCGACTGGTGAGTACG
CCAAAAATTTTGACTAGCGGAGGCTAGAAGGAGAGAGATGGGTGCGAGAGCGTCAGTATTAAGCGGGGGA
GAATTAGATCGCGATGGGAAAAAATTCGGTTAAGGCCAGGGGGAAAGAAAAAATATAAATTAAAACATAT
AGTATGGGCAAGCAGGGAGCTAGAACGATTCGCAGTTAATCCTGGCCTGTTAGAAACATCAGAAGGCTGT
AGACAAATACTGGGACAGCTACAACCATCCCTTCAGACAGGATCAGAAGAACTTAGATCATTATATAATA
CAGTAGCAACCCTCTATTGTGTGCATCAAAGGATAGAGATAAAAGACACCAAGGAAGCTTTAGACAAGAT
AGAGGAAGAGCAAAACAAAAGTAAGACCACCGCACAGCAAGCGGCCGCTGATCTTCAGACCTGGAGGAGG
AGATATGAGGGACAATTGGAGAAGTGAATTATATAAATATAAAGTAGTAAAAATTGAACCATTAGGAGTA
GCACCCACCAAGGCAAAGAGAAGAGTGGTGCAGAGAGAAAAAAGAGCAGTGGGAATAGGAGCTTTGTTCC
TTGGGTTCTTGGGAGCAGCAGGAAGCACTATGGGCGCAGCGTCAATGACGCTGACGGTACAGGCCAGACA
ATTATTGTCTGGTATAGTGCAGCAGCAGAACAATTTGCTGAGGGCTATTGAGGCGCAACAGCATCTGTTG
CAACTCACAGTCTGGGGCATCAAGCAGCTCCAGGCAAGAATCCTGGCTGTGGAAAGATACCTAAAGGATC
AACAGCTCCTGGGGATTTGGGGTTGCTCTGGAAAACTCATTTGCACCACTGCTGTGCCTTGGAATGCTAG
TTGGAGTAATAAATCTCTGGAACAGATTTGGAATCACACGACCTGGATGGAGTGGGACAGAGAAATTAAC
AATTACACAAGCTTAATACACTCCTTAATTGAAGAATCGCAAAACCAGCAAGAAAAGAATGAACAAGAAT
TATTGGAATTAGATAAATGGGCAAGTTTGTGGAATTGGTTTAACATAACAAATTGGCTGTGGTATATAAA
ATTATTCATAATGATAGTAGGAGGCTTGGTAGGTTTAAGAATAGTTTTTGCTGTACTTTCTATAGTGAAT
AGAGTTAGGCAGGGATATTCACCATTATCGTTTCAGACCCACCTCCCAACCCCGAGGGGACCCAGAGAGG
GCCTATTTCCCATGATTCCTTCATATTTGCATATACGATACAAGGCTGTTAGAGAGATAATTAGAATTAA
TTTGACTGTAAACACAAAGATATTAGTACAAAATACGTGACGTAGAAAGTAATAATTTCTTGGGTAGTTT
GCAGTTTTAAAATTATGTTTTAAAATGGACTATCATATGCTTACCGTAACTTGAAAGTATTTCGATTTCT
TGGCTTTATATATCTTGTGGAAAGGACGAAACACCGCTATCCAATACATTGGGTTGGTTTTAGAGCTAGA
AATAGCAAGTTAAAATAAGGCTAGTCCGTTATCAACTTGAAAAAGTGGCACCGAGTCGGTGCTTTTTTAA
GCTTGGCGTAACTAGATCTTGAGACAAATGGCAGTATTCATCCACAATTTTAAAAGAAAAGGGGGGATTG
GGGGGTACAGTGCAGGGGAAAGAATAGTAGACATAATAGCAACAGACATACAAACTAAAGAATTACAAAA
ACAAATTACAAAAATTCAAAATTTTCGGGTTTATTACAGGGACAGCAGAGATCCACTTTGGCGCCGGCTC
GAGGGGG
