>Addgene plasmid #76612 | DGKE gRNA (BRDN0001146815) | depositor partial sequence | sequence record 144072 | Target Sequence
CTATCCAATACATTGGGTTG
