>Addgene plasmid #76612 | DGKE gRNA (BRDN0001146815) | addgene partial sequence | sequence record 186169 | hU6-F
TAGAAAGTAATAATTTCTTGGGTAGTTTGCAGTTTTAAAATTATGTTTTAAAATGGACTATCATATGCTT
ACCGTAACTTGAAAGTATTTCGATTTCTTGGCTTTATATATCTTGTGGAAAGGACGAAACACCGCTATCC
AATACATTGGGTTGGTTTTAGAGCTAGAAATAGCAAGTTAAAATAAGGCTAGTCCGTTATCAACTTGAAA
AAGTGGCACCGAGTCGGTGCTTTTTTAAGCTTGGCGTAACTAGATCTTGAGACAAATGGCAGTATTCATC
CACAATTTTAAAAGAAAAGGGGGGATTGGGGGGTACAGTGCAGGGGAAAGAATAGTAGACATAATAGCAA
CAGACATACAAACTAAAGAATTACAAAAACAAATTACAAAAATTCAAAATTTTCGGGTTTATTACAGGGA
CAGCAGAGATCCACTTTGGCGCCGGCTCGAGGGGGCCCGGGTGCAAAGATGGATAAAGTTTTAAACAGAG
AGGAATCTTTGCAGCTAATGGACCTTCTAGGTCTTGAAAGGAGTGGGAATTGGCTCCGGTGCCCGTCAGT
GGGCAGAGCG
